>Addgene plasmid #39421 | TAL2087 | depositor partial sequence | sequence record 49723 | TAL2087 sequence 1538 bps
GAACCTGACCCCAGACCAGGTAGTCGCAATCGCGTCACATGACGGGGGAAAGCAAGCCCTGGAAACCGTG
CAAAGGTTGTTGCCGGTCCTTTGTCAAGACCACGGCCTTACACCGGAGCAAGTCGTGGCCATTGCAAATA
ATAACGGTGGCAAACAGGCTCTTGAGACGGTTCAGAGACTTCTCCCAGTTCTCTGTCAAGCCCACGGGCT
GACTCCCGATCAAGTTGTAGCGATTGCGAATAACAATGGAGGGAAACAAGCATTGGAGACTGTCCAACGG
CTCCTTCCCGTGTTGTGTCAAGCCCACGGTTTGACGCCTGCACAAGTGGTCGCCATCGCCAACAACAACG
GCGGTAAGCAGGCGCTGGAAACAGTACAGCGCCTGCTGCCTGTACTGTGCCAGGATCATGGACTGACCCC
AGACCAGGTAGTCGCAATCGCGTCACATGACGGGGGAAAGCAAGCCCTGGAAACCGTGCAAAGGTTGTTG
CCGGTCCTTTGTCAAGACCACGGCCTTACACCGGAGCAAGTCGTGGCCATTGCAAGCAACATCGGTGGCA
AACAGGCTCTTGAGACGGTTCAGAGACTTCTCCCAGTTCTCTGTCAAGCCCACGGGCTGACTCCCGATCA
AGTTGTAGCGATTGCGTCCAACGGTGGAGGGAAACAAGCATTGGAGACTGTCCAACGGCTCCTTCCCGTG
TTGTGTCAAGCCCACGGTTTGACGCCTGCACAAGTGGTCGCCATCGCCAACAACAACGGCGGTAAGCAGG
CGCTGGAAACAGTACAGCGCCTGCTGCCTGTACTGTGCCAGGATCATGGACTGACCCCAGACCAGGTAGT
CGCAATCGCGAACAATAATGGGGGAAAGCAAGCCCTGGAAACCGTGCAAAGGTTGTTGCCGGTCCTTTGT
CAAGACCACGGCCTTACACCGGAGCAAGTCGTGGCCATTGCATCCCACGACGGTGGCAAACAGGCTCTTG
AGACGGTTCAGAGACTTCTCCCAGTTCTCTGTCAAGCCCACGGGCTGACTCCCGATCAAGTTGTAGCGAT
TGCGAATAACAATGGAGGGAAACAAGCATTGGAGACTGTCCAACGGCTCCTTCCCGTGTTGTGTCAAGCC
CACGGTTTGACGCCTGCACAAGTGGTCGCCATCGCCAACAACAACGGCGGTAAGCAGGCGCTGGAAACAG
TACAGCGCCTGCTGCCTGTACTGTGCCAGGATCATGGACTGACCCCAGACCAGGTAGTCGCAATCGCGTC
GAACATTGGGGGAAAGCAAGCCCTGGAAACCGTGCAAAGGTTGTTGCCGGTCCTTTGTCAAGACCACGGC
CTTACACCGGAGCAAGTCGTGGCCATTGCATCCCACGACGGTGGCAAACAGGCTCTTGAGACGGTTCAGA
GACTTCTCCCAGTTCTCTGTCAAGCCCACGGGCTGACTCCCGATCAAGTTGTAGCGATTGCGTCCAACGG
TGGAGGGAAACAAGCATTGGAGACTGTCCAACGGCTCCTTCCCGTGTTGTGTCAAGCCCACGGTCTGA
