>Addgene plasmid #39421 | TAL2087 | addgene partial sequence | sequence record 52597 | JDS-TALEN-F 5'-TAGGGGTCGGTAAACAGTGG-3'
TGTGGCGGGTGAGCTTAGGGGGCCTCCGCTCCAGCTCGACACCGGGCAGCTGCTGAAGATCGCGAAGAGA
GGGGGAGTAACAGCGGTAGAGGCAGTGCACGCCTGGCGCAATGCGCTCACCGGGGCCCCCTTGAACCTGA
CCCCAGACCAGGTAGTCGCAATCGCGTCACATGACGGGGGAAAGCAAGCCCTGGAAACCGTGCAAAGGTT
GTTGCCGGTCCTTTGTCAAGACCACGGCCTTACACCGGAGCAAGTCGTGGCCATTGCAAATAATAACGGT
GGCAAACAGGCTCTTGAGACGGTTCAGAGACTTCTCCCAGTTCTCTGTCAAGCCCACGGGCTGACTCCCG
ATCAAGTTGTAGCGATTGCGAATAACAATGGAGGGAAACAAGCATTGGAGACTGTCCAACGGCTCCTTCC
CGTGTTGTGTCAAGCCCACGGTTTGACGCCTGCACAAGTGGTCGCCATCGCCAACAACAACGGCGGTAAG
CAGGCGCTGGAAACAGTACAGCGCCTGCTGCCTGTACTGTGCCAGGATCATGGACTGACCCCAGACCAGG
TAGTCGCAATCGCGTCACATGACGGGGGAAAGCAAGCCCTGGAAACCGTGCAAAGGTTGTTGCCGGTCCT
TTGTCAAGACCACGGCCTTACACCGGAGCAAGTCGTGGCCATTGCAAGCAACATCGGTGGCAAACAGGCT
CTTGAGACGGTTCAGAGACTTCTCCCAGTTCTCTGTCAAGCCCACGGGCTGACTCCCGATCAAGTTGTAG
CGATTGCGTCCAACGGTGGAGGGAAACAAGCATTGGAGACTGTCCAACGGCTCCTTCCCGTGTTGTGTCA
AGCCCACGGTTTGACGCCTGCACAAGTGGTCGCCATCGCCAACAACAACGGCGGTAAGCAGGCGCTGGAA
ACAGTACAGCGCCTGCTGCCTGTACTGTGCCAGGATCATGGACTGACCCCA
