[The description below was written by a language model from this plasmid's Addgene catalogue record.]
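Description:
TAL2087 is a mammalian expression plasmid encoding the right-hand monomer of a TALE nuclease pair directed against the eGFP reporter gene (insert name eGFP-TALEN-32-Right). It is built on the JDS78 backbone, a roughly 6.4 kb TALEN expression vector, into which a 1.5 kb array of TAL effector repeats was cloned through BsmBI sites that were destroyed in the process. BsmBI is a type IIS enzyme, so this seamless, scarless junction is the expected result. The plasmid is maintained at high copy in E. coli under ampicillin selection. The record does not name the origin of replication or any mammalian selection marker, and no feature table is provided.

Expression is driven by the CMV promoter for strong constitutive transcription in mammalian cells. The vector type also lists T7, which indicates a T7 promoter that would allow in vitro transcription of the TALEN mRNA. The backbone supplies the parts flanking the repeat array: an N-terminal 3X FLAG tag for detection, and a C-terminal wild-type FokI cleavage domain. Because FokI must dimerise to cut DNA, this construct is meant to be used with a matching left-hand TALEN that binds the opposite half-site, so that the two nuclease domains meet over the spacer and make a double-strand break.

The plasmid comes from a collection made by the FLASH high-throughput TALEN assembly method, where eGFP-targeted nucleases are typically used to measure editing activity through disruption of a GFP reporter. The catalogue lists the species as human although the target is eGFP. The depositor notes that the repetitive TALE array is prone to recombination and recommends confirming plasmid integrity by diagnostic digest before use.
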