Addgene plasmid #39421: TAL2087
Depositing lab: Keith Joung. Depositing organization: Massachusetts General Hospital. Publication: FLASH assembly of TALENs for high-throughput genome editing. Reyon D, Tsai SQ, Khayter C, Foden JA, Sander JD, Joung JK. Nat Biotechnol. 2012 Apr 8. doi: 10.1038/nbt.2170. PubMed 22484455.
Backbone
  Vector backbone: JDS78
  Backbone manufacturer: Joung lab (Addgene Plasmid # 32290)
  Backbone size w/o insert (bp): 6447
  Vector type: Mammalian Expression ; T7
Growth in bacteria
  Bacterial resistance: Ampicillin, 100 μg/mL
  Growth temperature: 37°C
  Growth strain: XL1 Blue
  Copy number: High Copy
Gene/Insert
  Gene/Insert name: eGFP-TALEN-32-Right
  Species: H. sapiens (human)
  Insert size (bp): 1538
  Promoter: CMV
  Tag / fusion protein: 3X Flag (N terminal on backbone); WT FOKI (C terminal on backbone)
  Cloning method: Restriction Enzyme; 5′ cloning site BsmBI (destroyed during cloning); 3′ cloning site BsmBI (destroyed during cloning)
  Sequencing primers: 5′ CMV-F
Terms and licenses: Academic/Nonprofit Terms; Industry Terms: Not Available to Industry
Depositor comments: Target binding site: TCGGGCATGGCGGACTT To reduce the chance of recombination in this plasmid, do not grow in liquid culture for more than 12-14 hours. It is strongly recommended that users perform a diagnostic digest to verify this plasmid prior to use. For example, a double digest of the plasmid with BamHI and KpnI should result in two bands at 2.2kb and 5.8kb
How to cite: TAL2087 was a gift from Keith Joung (Addgene plasmid # 39421 ; http://n2t.net/addgene:39421 ; RRID:Addgene_39421)
